>Addgene plasmid #129824 | pRDAX-321 C-Tag IFP1.4[2] L20 {Esp3I(2x)} EGFP | addgene full sequence | sequence record 270212 | Addgene NGS Result
CCTGCCTCCAGGCCTCAATATTGGCCATTAGCCATATTATTCATTGGTTATATAGCATAAATCAATATTG
GCTATTGGCCATTGCATACGTTGTATCTATATCATAATATGTACATTTATATTGGCTCATGTCCAATATG
ACCGCCATGTTGGCATTGATTATTGACTAGTTATTAATAGTAATCAATTACGGGGTCATTAGTTCATAGC
CCATATATGGAGTTCCGCGTTACATAACTTACGGTAAATGGCCCGCCTGGCTGACCGCCCAACGACCCCC
GCCCATTGACGTCAATAATGACGTATGTTCCCATAGTAACGCCAATAGGGACTTTCCATTGACGTCAATG
GGTGGAGTATTTACGGTAAACTGCCCACTTGGCAGTACATCAAGTGTATCATATGCCAAGTCCGCCCCCT
ATTGACGTCAATGACGGTAAATGGCCCGCCTGGCATTATGCCCAGTACATGACCTTACGGGACTTTCCTA
CTTGGCAGTACATCTACGTATTAGTCATCGCTATTACCATGGTGATGCGGTTTTGGCAGTACACCAATGG
GCGTGGATAGCGGTTTGACTCACGGGGATTTCCAAGTCTCCACCCCATTGACGTCAATGGGAGTTTGTTT
TGGCACCAAAATCAACGGGACTTTCCAAAATGTCGTAATAACCCCGCCCCGTTGACGCAAATGGGCGGTA
GGCGTGTACGGTGGGAGGTCTATATAAGCAGAGCTCGTTTAGTGAACCGTCAGATCACTAGAAGCTTTAT
TGCGGTAGTTTATCACAGTTAAATTGCTAACGCAGTCAGTGCTTCTGACACAACAGTCTCGAACTTAAGC
TGCAGAAGTTGGTCGTGAGGCACTGGGCAGGTAAGTATCAAGGTTACAAGACAGGTTTAAGGAGACCAAT
AGAAACTGGGCTTGTCGAGACAGAGAAGACTCTTGCGTTTCTGATAGGCACCTATTGGTCTTACTGACAT
CCACTTTGCCTTTCTCTCCACAGGTGTCCACTCCCAGGCCACCCGAGACGCCGAGGCACGCCGTCTCCGG
GAGTCCTGGCGGTGGATCCGGAGGCTCTGGGAGCTCTGCCAGCGGTGGCAGCACCAGTGACAGCATTGGA
CCCCATGCGCTGAGGAACGCTATGTTCGCCCTTGAATCTGCTCCCAATCTCCGAGCACTGGCTGAAGTCG
CCACACAGACAGTCAGGGAGCTGACAGGCTTTGATCGGGTGATGCTGTACAAGTTTGCCCCAGATGCAAC
GGGTGAGATGATCGCAGAAGCCAGACGGGAAGGGATGCAGGCCTTCCTGGGCCACAGATTTCCGGCCTCA
CATACGCCTGCTCAGGCCAGAGCACTGTACACCCGACACCTCCTGAGACTGACTGCGGACACTAGAGCAG
CTGCCGTGCCACTCGATCCCGTGCTCAACCCACAGACCAATGCGCCTACCCCTTTGGGAGGAGCCGTACT
GAGGGCCACATCCCCTATGCACATGCAGTATCTGCGCAACATGGGCGTTGGGAGTAGTCTGTCTGTGTCC
GTTGTCGTTGGAGGGCAACTGTGGGGCTTGATCGTCTGCCACCATCAGACACCGTATGTGCTTCCTCCTG
ACTTGCGTACAACTCTGGAGGAGCTGGGCCGCAAGCTTAGCGGCCAGGTGCAGCGGAAAGAGGCCTAAGA
ATTCAGATCCGCCCCTCTCCCTCCCCCCCCCCTAACGTTACTGGCCGAAGCCGCTTGGAATAAGGCCGGT
GTGCGTTTGTCTATATGTTATTTTCCACCATATTGCCGTCTTTTGGCAATGTGAGGGCCCGGAAACCTGG
CCCTTTCTTCTTGACGAGCATTCCTAGGGGTCTTTCCCCTCTCGCCAAAGGAATGCAAGGTCTGTTGAAT
GTCGTGAAGGAAGCAGTTCCTCTGGTAGCTTCTTGAAGACAAACAACGTCTGTAGCGACCCTTTGCAGGC
AGCGGAACCCCCCACCTGGCGACAGGTGCCTCTGCGGCCAAAAGCCACGTGTATAAGATACACCTGCAAA
GGCGGCACAACCCCAGTGCCACGTTGTGAGTTGGATAGTTGTGGAAAGAGTCAAATGGCTCTCCTCAAGC
GTATTCAACAAGGGGCTGAAGGATGCCCAGAAGGTACCCCATTGTATGGGATCTGATCTGGGGCCTCGGT
ACACATGCTTTACATGTGTTTAGTCGAGGTTAAAAAAACGTCTAGGCCCCCCGAACCACGGGGACGTGGT
TTTCCTTTGAAAAACACGATGATAATATGGCCACAACCATGGTGAGCAAGGGCGAGGAGCTGTTCACCGG
GGTGGTGCCCATCCTGGTCGAGCTGGACGGCGACGTAAACGGCCACAAGTTCAGCGTGTCCGGCGAGGGC
GAGGGCGATGCCACCTACGGCAAGCTGACCCTGAAGTTCATCTGCACCACCGGCAAGCTGCCCGTGCCCT
GGCCCACCCTCGTGACCACCCTGACCTACGGCGTGCAGTGCTTCAGCCGCTACCCCGACCACATGAAGCA
GCACGACTTCTTCAAGTCCGCCATGCCCGAAGGCTACGTCCAGGAGCGCACCATCTTCTTCAAGGACGAC
GGCAACTACAAGACCCGCGCCGAGGTGAAGTTCGAGGGCGACACCCTGGTGAACCGCATCGAGCTGAAGG
GCATCGACTTCAAGGAGGACGGCAACATCCTGGGGCACAAGCTGGAGTACAACTACAACAGCCACAACGT
CTATATCATGGCCGACAAGCAGAAGAACGGCATCAAGGTGAACTTCAAGATCCGCCACAACATCGAGGAC
GGCAGCGTGCAGCTCGCCGACCACTACCAGCAGAACACCCCCATCGGCGACGGCCCCGTGCTGCTGCCCG
ACAACCACTACCTGAGCACCCAGTCCGCCCTGAGCAAAGACCCCAACGAGAAGCGCGATCACATGGTCCT
GCTGGAGTTCGTGACCGCCGCCGGGATCACTCTCGGCATGGACGAGCTGTACAAGTAAACCGGTGCTCGA
GGTACCGATGAATAGCTAAGGTCGAGGCCGCAGGTAAGTATCAAGGTTACAAGACAGGTTTAAGGAGACC
AATAGAAACTGGGCTTGTCGAGACAGAGAAGACTCTTGCGTTTCTGATAGGCACCTATTGGTCTTACTGA
CATCCACTTTGCCTTTCTCTCCACAGGTGTCGACAATCAACCTCTGGATTACAAAATTTGTGAAAGATTG
ACTGGTATTCTTAACTATGTTGCTCCTTTTACGCTATGTGGATACGCTGCTTTAATGCCTTTGTATCATG
CTATTGCTTCCCGTATGGCTTTCATTTTCTCCTCCTTGTATAAATCCTGGTTGCTGTCTCTTTATGAGGA
GTTGTGGCCCGTTGTCAGGCAACGTGGCGTGGTGTGCACTGTGTTTGCTGACGCAACCCCCACTGGTTGG
GGCATTGCCACCACCTGTCAGCTCCTTTCCGGGACTTTCGCTTTCCCCCTCCCTATTGCCACGGCGGAAC
TCATCGCCGCCTGCCTTGCCCGCTGCTGGACAGGGGCTCGGCTGTTGGGCACTGACAATTCCGTGGTGTT
GTCGGGGAAGCTGACGTCCTTTCCATGGCTGCTCGCCTGTGTTGCCACCTGGATTCTGCGCGGGACGTCC
TTCTGCTACGTCCCTTCGGCCCTCAATCCAGCGGACCTTCCTTCCCGCGGCCTGCTGCCGGCTCTGCGGC
CTCTTCCGCGTCTTCGCCTTCGCCCTCAGACGAGTCGGATCTCCCTTTGGGCCGCCTCCCCGCCTGGAAT
TCGAGCTCGGTACGATCAGCCTCGACTGTGCCTTCTAGTTGCCAGCCATCTGTTGTTTGCCCCTCCCCCG
TGCCTTCCTTGACCCTGGAAGGTGCCACTCCCACTGTCCTTTCCTAATAAAATGAGGAAATTGCATCGCA
TTGTCTGAGTAGGTGTCATTCTATTCTGGGGGGTGGGGTGGGGCAGGACAGCAAGGGGGAGGATTGGGAA
GACAATAGCCCAGCTTTTGTTCCCTTTAGTGAGGGTTAATTGCGCGCTTGGCGTAATCATGGTCATAGCT
GTTTCCTGTGTGAAATTGTTATCCGCTAATTCACTCCTCAGGTGCAGGCTGCCTATCAGAAGGTGGTGGC
TGGTGTGGCCAATGCCCTGGCTCACAAATACCACTGAGATCTTTTTCCCTCTGCCAAAAATTATGGGGAC
ATCATGAAGCCCCTTGAGCATCTGACTTCTGGCTAATAAAGGAAATTTATTTTCATTGCAATAGTGTGTT
GGAATTTTTTGTGTCTCTCACTCGGAAGGACATATGGGAGGGCAAATCATTTAAAACATCAGAATGAGTA
TTTGGTTTAGAGTTTGGCAACATATGCCCATATGCTGGCTGCCATGAACAAAGGTTGGCTATAAAGAGGT
CATCAGTATATGAAACAGCCCCCTGCTGTCCATTCCTTATTCCATAGAAAAGCCTTGACTTGAGGTTAGA
TTTTTTTTATATTTTGTTTTGTGTTATTTTTTTCTTTAACATCCCTAAAATTTTCCTTACATGTTTTACT
AGCCAGATTTTTCCTCCTCTCCTGACTACTCCCAGTCATAGCTGTCCCTCTTCTCTTATGGAGATCGGCC
GGCCGCCGGCGTCGACGCGCGCGGCCGCGGCGCGCCGTTGCTGGCGTTTTTCCATAGGCTCCGCCCCCCT
GACGAGCATCACAAAAATCGACGCTCAAGTCAGAGGTGGCGAAACCCGACAGGACTATAAAGATACCAGG
CGTTTCCCCCTGGAAGCTCCCTCGTGCGCTCTCCTGTTCCGACCCTGCCGCTTACCGGATACCTGTCCGC
CTTTCTCCCTTCGGGAAGCGTGGCGCTTTCTCATAGCTCACGCTGTAGGTATCTCAGTTCGGTGTAGGTC
GTTCGCTCCAAGCTGGGCTGTGTGCACGAACCCCCCGTTCAGCCCGACCGCTGCGCCTTATCCGGTAACT
ATCGTCTTGAGTCCAACCCGGTAAGACACGACTTATCGCCACTGGCAGCAGCCACTGGTAACAGGATTAG
CAGAGCGAGGTATGTAGGCGGTGCTACAGAGTTCTTGAAGTGGTGGCCTAACTACGGCTACACTAGAAGA
ACAGTATTTGGTATCTGCGCTCTGCTGAAGCCAGTTACCTTCGGAAAAAGAGTTGGTAGCTCTTGATCCG
GCAAACAAACCACCGCTGGTAGCGGTGGTTTTTTTGTTTGCAAGCAGCAGATTACGCGCAGAAAAAAAGG
ATCTCAAGAAGATCCTTTGATCTTTTCTACGGGGTCTGACGCTCAGTGGAACGAAAACTCACGTTAAGGG
ATTTTGGTCATGAGATTATCAAAAAGGATCTTCACCTAGATCCTTTTAAATTAAAAATGAAGTTTTAAAT
CAATCTAAAGTATATATGAGTAAACTTGGTCTGACAGTTACCAATGCTTAATCAGTGAGGCACCTATCTC
AGCGATCTGTCTATTTCGTTCATCCATAGTTGCCTGACTCCCCGTCGTGTAGATAACTACGATACGGGAG
GGCTTACCATCTGGCCCCAGTGCTGCAATGATACCGCGAGACCCACGCTCACCGGCTCCAGATTTATCAG
CAATAAACCAGCCAGCCGGAAGGGCCGAGCGCAGAAGTGGTCCTGCAACTTTATCCGCCTCCATCCAGTC
TATTAATTGTTGCCGGGAAGCTAGAGTAAGTAGTTCGCCAGTTAATAGTTTGCGCAACGTTGTTGCCATT
GCTACAGGCATCGTGGTGTCACGCTCGTCGTTTGGTATGGCTTCATTCAGCTCCGGTTCCCAACGATCAA
GGCGAGTTACATGATCCCCCATGTTGTGCAAAAAAGCGGTTAGCTCCTTCGGTCCTCCGATCGTTGTCAG
AAGTAAGTTGGCCGCAGTGTTATCACTCATGGTTATGGCAGCACTGCATAATTCTCTTACTGTCATGCCA
TCCGTAAGATGCTTTTCTGTGACTGGTGAGTACTCAACCAAGTCATTCTGAGAATAGTGTATGCGGCGAC
CGAGTTGCTCTTGCCCGGCGTCAATACGGGATAATACCGCGCCACATAGCAGAACTTTAAAAGTGCTCAT
CATTGGAAAACGTTCTTCGGGGCGAAAACTCTCAAGGATCTTACCGCTGTTGAGATCCAGTTCGATGTAA
CCCACTCGTGCACCCAACTGATCTTCAGCATCTTTTACTTTCACCAGCGTTTCTGGGTGAGCAAAAACAG
GAAGGCAAAATGCCGCAAAAAAGGGAATAAGGGCGACACGGAAATGTTGAATACTCATACTCTTCCTTTT
TCAATATTATTGAAGCATTTATCAGGGTTATTGTCTCATGAGCGGATACATATTTGAATGTATTTAGAAA
AATAAACAAATAGGGGTTCCGCGCACATTTCCCCGAAAAGTGCCACCTGACGTCTAAGAAACCATTATTA
TCATGACATTAACCTATAAAAATAGGCGTATCACGAGGCCCTTTCGTCTACGCGCGCGCCGGCGGCGCGC
CGTCGACGGCCGGCCGCGGCCGCG
Features (pLannotate 1.2.2; 16 found; start..end, strand, type, name):
    154..531     +  enhancer       CMV enhancer: human cytomegalovirus immediate early enhancer
    533..732     +  promoter       CMV promoter: human cytomegalovirus (CMV) immediate early promoter
    871..1003    +  intron         chimeric intron: chimera between introns from human β-globin and immunoglobulin heavy chain genes
   1109..1675    +  CDS            iFP1.4 (fragment): iFP1.4 is a basic (constitutively fluorescent) near ir fluorescent protein published in 2009, derived from Deinococcus radiodurans. It has low acid sensitivity. It requires the cofactor biliverdin for fluorescence.
   1692..2278    +  misc_feature   IRES2: internal ribosome entry site (IRES) of the encephalomyocarditis virus (EMCV)
   2279..2998    +  CDS            EGFP: the original enhanced GFP (Yang et al., 1996) mammalian codon-optimized
   3044..3176    +  intron         chimeric intron: chimera between introns from human β-globin and immunoglobulin heavy chain genes
   3185..3773    +  misc_feature   WPRE: woodchuck hepatitis virus posttranscriptional regulatory element
   3777..3793    +  misc_feature   MCS (fragment): pUC18/19 multiple cloning site
   3806..3917    +  polyA_signal   bGH poly(A) signal: bovine growth hormone polyadenylation signal
   4013..4031    -  promoter       T3 promoter: promoter for bacteriophage T3 RNA polymerase
   4090..4164    +  CDS            HBB (fragment): HBB_PONPY - Experimental evidence at transcript level: Swiss-Prot protein existence level 2. Involved in oxygen transport from the lung to the various peripheral tissues. From Pongo pygmaeus (Bornean orangutan).
   4235..4290    +  polyA_signal   β-globin poly(A) signal: rabbit β-globin polyadenylation signal (Gil and Proudfoot, 1987)
   4669..5257    -  rep_origin     ori: high-copy-number ColE1/pMB1/pBR322/pUC origin of replication
   5428..6288    -  CDS            AmpR: β-lactamase; bla; confers resistance to ampicillin, carbenicillin, and related antibiotics
   6289..6393    -  promoter       AmpR promoter: bla
