[The description below was written by a language model from this plasmid's Addgene catalogue record and pLannotate feature annotations shown in this document.]
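Description:
pRDAX-321 C-Tag IFP1.4[2] L20 {Esp3I(2x)} EGFP is a custom-built mammalian expression plasmid of about 6.5 kb designed as a recipient vector for protein–protein interaction assays based on bimolecular or trimolecular fluorescence complementation (BiFC/TriFC). It is maintained in E. coli through a high-copy ColE1/pUC-type origin and selected with ampicillin via the β-lactamase gene and its native promoter.

The expression unit is driven by the human CMV immediate-early enhancer and promoter followed by a chimeric β-globin/immunoglobulin intron, which generally improves transcript processing and expression. Downstream lies a partial iFP1.4 coding sequence, annotated as a fragment; iFP1.4 is a near-infrared fluorescent protein derived from a Deinococcus radiodurans bacteriophytochrome that needs biliverdin as cofactor. The catalogue lists mouse as the insert species, which does not match this bacterial origin. The name suggests that this is the second of two split-reporter halves ("[2]"), joined through a linker ("L20") and configured as a C-terminal tag, with a pair of Esp3I type IIS sites for inserting a gene of interest; these sites and the linker are not annotated in the feature table, so their exact positions are not stated. Fluorescence would be expected only when a partner fusion carrying the complementary fragment is brought close by an interaction.

An EMCV IRES then directs translation of EGFP from the same transcript, providing an independent green marker of transfected, expressing cells. A second chimeric intron, a WPRE and the bGH polyadenylation signal follow, with a further rabbit β-globin poly(A) region and a T3 promoter present in the backbone.
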