Addgene plasmid #129824: pRDAX-321 C-Tag IFP1.4[2] L20 {Esp3I(2x)} EGFP
Purpose: PPI (BiFC/TriFC) assay vector
Depositing lab: Gary Lewin. Depositing organization: Max-Delbrueck-Centrum fuer Molekulare Medizin (MDC).
Backbone
  Vector backbone: custom built
  Vector type: Mammalian Expression
Growth in bacteria
  Bacterial resistance: Ampicillin, 100 μg/mL
  Growth temperature: 37°C
  Growth strain: DH5alpha
  Copy number: High Copy
Gene/Insert
  Gene/Insert name: IFP1.4
  Species: M. musculus (mouse)
  Cloning method: Restriction Enzyme; 5′ cloning site unknown (unknown if destroyed); 3′ cloning site unknown (unknown if destroyed)
Terms and licenses: Academic/Nonprofit Terms; Industry Terms: Not Available to Industry
How to cite: pRDAX-321 C-Tag IFP1.4[2] L20 {Esp3I(2x)} EGFP was a gift from Gary Lewin (Addgene plasmid # 129824 ; http://n2t.net/addgene:129824 ; RRID:Addgene_129824)
